>Addgene plasmid #73872 | p415 Ret2 | addgene full sequence | sequence record 198858 | Addgene NGS Result
GACGAAAGGGCCTCGTGATACGCCTATTTTTATAGGTTAATGTCATGATAATAATGGTTTCTTAGGACGG
ATCGCTTGCCTGTAACTTACACGCGCCTCGTATCTTTTAATGATGGAATAATTTGGGAATTTACTCTGTG
TTTATTTATTTTTATGTTTTGTATTTGGATTTTAGAAAGTAAATAAAGAAGGTAGAAGAGTTACGGAATG
AAGAAAAAAAAATAAACAAAGGTTTAAAAAATTTCAACAAAAAGCGTACTTTACATATATATTTATTAGA
CAAGAAAAGCAGATTAAATAGATATACATTCGATTAACGATAAGTAAAATGTAAAATCACAGGATTTTCG
TGTGTGGTCTTCTACACAGACAAGATGAAACAATTCGGCATTAATACCTGAGAGCAGGAAGAGCAAGATA
AAAGGTAGTATTTGTTGGCGATCCCCCTAGAGTCTTTTACATCTTCGGAAAACAAAAACTATTTTTTCTT
TAATTTCTTTTTTTACTTTCTATTTTTAATTTATATATTTATATTAAAAAATTTAAATTATAATTATTTT
TATAGCACGTGATGAAAAGGACCCAGGTGGCACTTTTCGGGGAAATGTGCGCGGAACCCCTATTTGTTTA
TTTTTCTAAATACATTCAAATATGTATCCGCTCATGAGACAATAACCCTGATAAATGCTTCAATAATATT
GAAAAAGGAAGAGTATGAGTATTCAACATTTCCGTGTCGCCCTTATTCCCTTTTTTGCGGCATTTTGCCT
TCCTGTTTTTGCTCACCCAGAAACGCTGGTGAAAGTAAAAGATGCTGAAGATCAGTTGGGTGCACGAGTG
GGTTACATCGAACTGGATCTCAACAGCGGTAAGATCCTTGAGAGTTTTCGCCCCGAAGAACGTTTTCCAA
TGATGAGCACTTTTAAAGTTCTGCTATGTGGCGCGGTATTATCCCGTATTGACGCCGGGCAAGAGCAACT
CGGTCGCCGCATACACTATTCTCAGAATGACTTGGTTGAGTACTCACCAGTCACAGAAAAGCATCTTACG
GATGGCATGACAGTAAGAGAATTATGCAGTGCTGCCATAACCATGAGTGATAACACTGCGGCCAACTTAC
TTCTGACAACGATCGGAGGACCGAAGGAGCTAACCGCTTTTTTGCACAACATGGGGGATCATGTAACTCG
CCTTGATCGTTGGGAACCGGAGCTGAATGAAGCCATACCAAACGACGAGCGTGACACCACGATGCCTGTA
GCAATGGCAACAACGTTGCGCAAACTATTAACTGGCGAACTACTTACTCTAGCTTCCCGGCAACAATTAA
TAGACTGGATGGAGGCGGATAAAGTTGCAGGACCACTTCTGCGCTCGGCCCTTCCGGCTGGCTGGTTTAT
TGCTGATAAATCTGGAGCCGGTGAGCGTGGGTCTCGCGGTATCATTGCAGCACTGGGGCCAGATGGTAAG
CCCTCCCGTATCGTAGTTATCTACACGACGGGGAGTCAGGCAACTATGGATGAACGAAATAGACAGATCG
CTGAGATAGGTGCCTCACTGATTAAGCATTGGTAACTGTCAGACCAAGTTTACTCATATATACTTTAGAT
TGATTTAAAACTTCATTTTTAATTTAAAAGGATCTAGGTGAAGATCCTTTTTGATAATCTCATGACCAAA
ATCCCTTAACGTGAGTTTTCGTTCCACTGAGCGTCAGACCCCGTAGAAAAGATCAAAGGATCTTCTTGAG
ATCCTTTTTTTCTGCGCGTAATCTGCTGCTTGCAAACAAAAAAACCACCGCTACCAGCGGTGGTTTGTTT
GCCGGATCAAGAGCTACCAACTCTTTTTCCGAAGGTAACTGGCTTCAGCAGAGCGCAGATACCAAATACT
GTTCTTCTAGTGTAGCCGTAGTTAGGCCACCACTTCAAGAACTCTGTAGCACCGCCTACATACCTCGCTC
TGCTAATCCTGTTACCAGTGGCTGCTGCCAGTGGCGATAAGTCGTGTCTTACCGGGTTGGACTCAAGACG
ATAGTTACCGGATAAGGCGCAGCGGTCGGGCTGAACGGGGGGTTCGTGCACACAGCCCAGCTTGGAGCGA
ACGACCTACACCGAACTGAGATACCTACAGCGTGAGCTATGAGAAAGCGCCACGCTTCCCGAAGGGAGAA
AGGCGGACAGGTATCCGGTAAGCGGCAGGGTCGGAACAGGAGAGCGCACGAGGGAGCTTCCAGGGGGAAA
CGCCTGGTATCTTTATAGTCCTGTCGGGTTTCGCCACCTCTGACTTGAGCGTCGATTTTTGTGATGCTCG
TCAGGGGGGCGGAGCCTATGGAAAAACGCCAGCAACGCGGCCTTTTTACGGTTCCTGGCCTTTTGCTGGC
CTTTTGCTCACATGTTCTTTCCTGCGTTATCCCCTGATTCTGTGGATAACCGTATTACCGCCTTTGAGTG
AGCTGATACCGCTCGCCGCAGCCGAACGACCGAGCGCAGCGAGTCAGTGAGCGAGGAAGCGGAAGAGCGC
CCAATACGCAAACCGCCTCTCCCCGCGCGTTGGCCGATTCATTAATGCAGCTGGCACGACAGGTTTCCCG
ACTGGAAAGCGGGCAGTGAGCGCAACGCAATTAATGTGAGTTAGCTCACTCATTAGGCACCCCAGGCTTT
ACACTTTATGCTTCCGGCTCGTATGTTGTGTGGAATTGTGAGCGGATAACAATTTCACACAGGAAACAGC
TATGACCATGATTACGCCAAGCGCGCAATTAACCCTCACTAAAGGGAACAAAAGCTGGAGCTCCGGATGC
AAGGGTTCGAATCCCTTAGCTCTCATTATTTTTTGCTTTTTCTCTTGAGGTCACATGATCGCAAAATGGC
AAATGGCACGTGAAGCTGTCGATATTGGGGAACTGTGGTGGTTGGCAAATGACTAATTAAGTTAGTCAAG
GCGCCATCCTCATGAAAACTGTGTAACATAATAACCGAAGTGTCGAAAAGGTGGCACCTTGTCCAATTGA
ACACGCTCGATGAAAAAAATAAGATATATATAAGGTTAAGTAAAGCGTCTGTTAGAAAGGAAGTTTTTCC
TTTTTCTTGCTCTCTTGTCTTTTCATCTACTATTTCCTTCGTGTAATACAGGGTCGTCAGATACATAGAT
ACAATTCTATTACCCCCATCCATACTCTAGAACTAGTGGATCCATGGTGGTTTTGGCTGCTTCTATCACT
ACGCGTCAGGGGAAACCTCTCTTGTCCAGGCAATTCAAAGATCTGTCCAAGGATCGAGTCCTAGAGTTGC
TGTCCAATTTCCAGAACCTAGTCTCCGAGATCTCGTCAGACCACACATTTGTCGAGGACAAGCACGTCCG
CTACGTGTATAGGCCCTTTGATAACTACTACATTATTCTTATCACAAACCGCCAGTCCAATATTATCAAG
GATTTGGCCACATTAAATCTGTTTTCACAGACGATCAACTCCTACTTGTCTAGTTTCCAAGACCAAGAGA
TTTTTCACAATGCCTTTGAGATCTTGTCCTCGTTCGACGAAATCGTGTCAATGGGCGGGTACAAAGAGAA
CTTGTCCTTTACTCAAGTGCAAACATACTTGTCTATGGAGTCGCACGAAGAAAGAATCCAGGAAATTATT
GAGCGTAATAAAGAGATCGAAGCTACTGAGGAGAGGAAGCGCCGTGCTAAGGAAATTGCTAGAAAAGAAC
ATGAAAGGAAACACGGGTTTATGTCTTCAAATGGCGATTACGACGGCGCCAATAGGTTCATGGGAAGTAA
AGATCCTAACGTTACAAACGCCATCAACAGTTACTACTCCCATGCTTCTCCTGCAGCACAACAGTCTTAT
CTACAAAGTTCCCATGCCGCTGCTGCTGAGGTGGCCCCAGTGGCCTCCCCAATGGCTACGTCTCAGCGTG
CGGGACATTCTGCTACTGGCGGTATGAAATTGGGTGGTGGTGCCGGAAGAAGAGCGGGTGCCGCACCACG
GCCAAGTGCAATTTCTTCAGCCTCTTCTGGCACTCCACCTCCTCCGGAGGAGGATGTCCCAGAGAACAAT
GGTATTTTGATCTCTATCAAGGAGGTAATCAATGCAGAATTCTCCAGAGATGGTACCATTCACTCTTCTG
AATTGAAAGGTGTTTTAGAACTAAGAATTAATGACCATGACTTATCTCACTCGAACCTAAAACTAGCTGA
TTCTATTGACGTTCGCGATAAATCCTTCCAGTTTAAGACCCATCCAAACATAGATAAACAATCGTTCCTA
TCCACTAAACTTATCTCCCTGCGTGATAAATCTAAGGCTTTCCCAGCCAACGACCAAAGCCTGGGTGTTC
TAAGATGGCGTAAAGTCGCTCCCGCAGAAGATGACTCATTAATTCCATTAACTCTAACTACATGGGTTTC
CCCCTCCGAATCACAACAGGGCTTTGATGTCATTATTGAGTATGAGAGCGTCCTGGAAACAGAACTCGCT
GATGTGATCTTCACCATTCCAGTTTTCCCTCAGGAGCCAGTAGACATAAATACAGAGTCTTCTACATGCT
CTGACGCTGAAGTTGTCAACATGGACCAAGAAATGGGAACCTCCATTAAGATTAGCAAAATTGCTGCCAA
CGATGCAGGTGCGCTAGCATTCACTATCGAAGCTCCATATGAAGATGCATTGTACCCAATGACCGTTTCC
TTCCAAGAGTCCACGAGGGATAAATTAGCTAAGAGTTTCACCGGTATGGCCATACAATCTGTTGTCATGG
CCAATGACCACGATCAAGAGCTCCCTTACGACGTCATCACCTCTTTGAAATCAGATGAATATCTTGTCCA
ATAGTCCCCCCGGGCTGCAGGAATTCGATATCAAGCTTATCGATACCGTCGACCTCGAGTCATGTAATTA
GTTATGTCACGCTTACATTCACGCCCTCCCCCCACATCCGCTCTAACCGAAAAGGAAGGAGTTAGACAAC
CTGAAGTCTAGGTCCCTATTTATTTTTTTATAGTTATGTTAGTATTAAGAACGTTATTTATATTTCAAAT
TTTTCTTTTTTTTCTGTACAGACGCGTGTACGCATGTAACATTATACTGAAAACCTTGCTTGAGAAGGTT
TTGGGACGCTCGAAGGCTTTAATTTGCGGCCGGTACCCAATTCGCCCTATAGTGAGTCGTATTACGCGCG
CTCACTGGCCGTCGTTTTACAACGTCGTGACTGGGAAAACCCTGGCGTTACCCAACTTAATCGCCTTGCA
GCACATCCCCCTTTCGCCAGCTGGCGTAATAGCGAAGAGGCCCGCACCGATCGCCCTTCCCAACAGTTGC
GCAGCCTGAATGGCGAATGG
[124 nt withheld, positions 5341-5464]
C
[91 nt withheld, positions 5466-5556]
A
[49 nt withheld, positions 5558-5606]
CCTTTGACGTTGGAGTCCACGTTCTTT
[37 nt withheld, positions 5634-5670]
ACCCTATCTCGGTCTATTCTTTTGATTTATAAGGGATTTTGCCGATTTCGGCCTATTGGTTAAAAAATGA
GCTGATTTAACAAAAATTTAACGCGAATTTTAACAAAATATTAACGCTTACAATTTCCTGATGCGGTATT
TTCTCCTTACGCATCTGTGCGGTATTTCACACCGCATATCGACCGGTCGAGGAGAACTTCTAGTATATCT
ACATACCTAATATTATTGCCTTATTAAAAATGGAATCCCAACAATTACATCAAAATCCACATTCTCTTCA
AAATCAATTGTCCTGTACTTCCTTGTTCATGTGTGTTCAAAAACGTTATATTTATAGGATAATTATACTC
TATTTCTCAACAAGTAATTGGTTGTTTGGCCGAGCGGTCTAAGGCGCCTGATTCAAGAAATATCTTGACC
GCAGTTAACTGTGGGAATACTCAGGTATCGTAAGATGCAAGAGTTCGAATCTCTTAGCAACCATTATTTT
TTTCCTCAACATAACGAGAACACACAGGGGCGCTATCGCACAGAATCAAATTCGATGACTGGAAATTTTT
TGTTAATTTCAGAGGTCGCCTGACGCATATACCTTTTTCAACTGAAAAATTGGGAGAAAAAGGAAAGGTG
AGAGCGCCGGAACCGGCTTTTCATATAGAATAGAGAAGCGTTCATGACTAAATGCTTGCATCACAATACT
TGAAGTTGACAATATTATTTAAGGACCTATTGTTTTTTCCAATAGGTGGTTAGCAATCGTCTTACTTTCT
AACTTTTCTTACCTTTTACATTTCAGCAATATATATATATATATTTCAAGGATATACCATTCTAATGTCT
GCCCCTAAGAAGATCGTCGTTTTGCCAGGTGACCACGTTGGTCAAGAAATCACAGCCGAAGCCATTAAGG
TTCTTAAAGCTATTTCTGATGTTCGTTCCAATGTCAAGTTCGATTTCGAAAATCATTTAATTGGTGGTGC
TGCTATCGATGCTACAGGTGTTCCACTTCCAGATGAGGCGCTGGAAGCCTCCAAGAAGGCTGATGCCGTT
TTGTTAGGTGCTGTGGGTGGTCCTAAATGGGGTACCGGTAGTGTTAGACCTGAACAAGGTTTACTAAAAA
TCCGTAAAGAACTTCAATTGTACGCCAACTTAAGACCATGTAACTTTGCATCCGACTCTCTTTTAGACTT
ATCTCCAATCAAGCCACAATTTGCTAAAGGTACTGACTTCGTTGTTGTCAGAGAATTAGTGGGAGGTATT
TACTTTGGTAAGAGAAAGGAAGACGATGGTGATGGTGTCGCTTGGGATAGTGAACAATACACCGTTCCAG
AAGTGCAAAGAATCACAAGAATGGCCGCTTTCATGGCCCTACAACATGAGCCACCATTGCCTATTTGGTC
CTTGGATAAAGCTAATGTTTTGGCCTCTTCAAGATTATGGAGAAAAACTGTGGAGGAAACCATCAAGAAC
GAATTCCCTACATTGAAGGTTCAACATCAATTGATTGATTCTGCCGCCATGATCCTAGTTAAGAACCCAA
CCCACCTAAATGGTATTATAATCACCAGCAACATGTTTGGTGATATCATCTCCGATGAAGCCTCCGTTAT
CCCAGGTTCCTTGGGTTTGTTGCCATCTGCGTCCTTGGCCTCTTTGCCAGACAAGAACACCGCATTTGGT
TTGTACGAACCATGCCACGGTTCTGCTCCAGATTTGCCAAAGAATAAGGTCAACCCTATCGCCACTATCT
TGTCTGCTGCAATGATGTTGAAATTGTCATTGAACTTGCCTGAAGAAGGTAAGGCCATTGAAGATGCAGT
TAAAAAGGTTTTGGATGCAGGTATCAGAACTGGTGATTTAGGTGGTTCCAACAGTACCACCGAAGTCGGT
GATGCTGTCGCCGAAGAAGTTAAGAAAATCCTTGCTTAAAAAGATTCTCTTTTTTTATGATATTTGTACA
TAAACTTTATAAATGAAATTCATAATAGAAACGACACGAAATTACAAAATGGAATATGTTCATAGGGTAG
ACGAAACTATATACGCAATCTACATACATTTATCAAGAAGGAGAAAAAGGAGGATGTAAAGGAATACAGG
TAAGCAAATTGATACTAATGGCTCAACGTGATAAGGAAAAAGAATTGCACTTTAACATTAATATTGACAA
GGAGGAGGGCACCACACAAAAAGTTAGGTGTAACAGAAAATCATGAAACTATGATTCCTAATTTATATAT
TGGAGGATTTTCTCTAAAAAAAAAAAAATACAACAAATAAAAAACACTCAATGACCTGACCATTTGATGG
AGTTTAAGTCAATACCTTCTTGAACCATTTCCCATAATGGTGAAAGTTCCCTCAAGAATTTTACTCTGTC
AGAAACGGCCTTAACGACGTAGTCGATATGGTGCACTCTCAGTACAATCTGCTCTGATGCCGCATAGTTA
AGCCAGCCCCGACACCCGCCAACACCCGCTGACGCGCCCTGACGGGCTTGTCTGCTCCCGGCATCCGCTT
ACAGACAAGCTGTGACCGTCTCCGGGAGCTGCATGTGTCAGAGGTTTTCACCGTCATCACCGAAACGCGC
GA
Features (pLannotate 1.2.2; 24 found; start..end, strand, type, name):
     70..573     -  misc_feature   CEN/ARS: S. cerevisiae CEN6 centromere fused to an autonomously replicating sequence
    610..714     +  promoter       AmpR promoter: bla
    715..1575    +  CDS            AmpR: β-lactamase; bla; confers resistance to ampicillin, carbenicillin, and related antibiotics
   1746..2334    +  rep_origin     ori: high-copy-number ColE1/pMB1/pBR322/pUC origin of replication
   2517..2609    +  CDS            lacI (fragment): lac repressor; lacI; The lac repressor binds to the lac operator to inhibit transcription in E. coli. This inhibition can be relieved by adding lactose or isopropyl-β-D-thiogalactopyranoside (IPTG).
   2622..2643    +  protein_bind   CAP binding site: CAP binding activates transcription in the presence of cAMP. E. coli catabolite activator protein
   2658..2688    +  promoter       lac promoter: promoter for the E. coli lac operon
   2696..2712    +  protein_bind   lac operator: The lac repressor binds to the lac operator to inhibit transcription in E. coli. This inhibition can be relieved by adding lactose or isopropyl-β-D-thiogalactopyranoside (IPTG). lac repressor encoded by lacI
   2757..2775    +  promoter       T3 promoter: promoter for bacteriophage T3 RNA polymerase
   2826..3175    +  promoter       MET17 promoter: S. cerevisiae MET17; expression is repressed by methionine; MET15; MET25
   3175..3193    +  misc_feature   MCS (fragment): pBluescript multiple cloning site
   3194..4831    +  CDS            RET2: COPD_YEAST - Experimental evidence at protein level: Swiss-Prot protein existence level 1. The coatomer is a cytosolic protein complex that binds to dilysine motifs and reversibly associates with Golgi non-clathrin- coated vesicles, which further mediate biosynthetic protein transport from the ER, via the Golgi up to the trans Golgi network. Coatomer complex is required for budding from Golgi membranes, and is essential for the retrograde Golgi-to-ER transport of dilysine-tagged proteins (By similarity). From Saccharomyces cerevisiae (strain ATCC 204508 / S288c) (Baker's yeast).
   4837..4889    +  misc_feature   MCS (fragment): pBluescript multiple cloning site
   4890..5137    +  terminator     CYC1 terminator: S. cerevisiae CYC1; transcription terminator for CYC1
   5156..5174    -  promoter       T7 promoter: promoter for bacteriophage T7 RNA polymerase
   5182..5337    +  CDS            lacZα (fragment): LacZα fragment of β-galactosidase; lacZ fragment
   5341..5769    +  rep_origin     f1 ori (sequence partly withheld): f1 bacteriophage origin of replication; arrow indicates direction of (+) strand synthesis
   5797..5849    -  misc_feature   bom (fragment): basis of mobility region from pBR322
   5880..5957    +  CDS            YO192_YEAST (fragment): Experimental evidence at protein level: Swiss-Prot protein existence level 1. From Saccharomyces cerevisiae (strain ATCC 204508 / S288c) (Baker's yeast).
   6097..6504    +  promoter       LEU2 promoter: S. cerevisiae LEU2
   6505..7599    +  CDS            LEU2: 3-isopropylmalate dehydrogenase, required for leucine biosynthesis; S. cerevisiae LEU2; yeast auxotrophic marker
   7961..8077    -  CDS            NFS1 (fragment): NFS1_YEAST - Also known as SPL1 From Saccharomyces cerevisiae (strain ATCC 204508 / S288c) (Baker's yeast).
   8076..8126    -  misc_feature   bom (fragment): basis of mobility region from pBR322
   8228..1       -  CDS            rop (fragment) (across the origin): Rop protein, which maintains plasmids at low copy number; rop
