[The description below was written by a language model from this plasmid's Addgene catalogue record and pLannotate feature annotations shown in this document.]
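Description:
p415 Ret2 is an 8.3 kb yeast expression plasmid built on the p415 backbone, a centromeric E. coli–yeast shuttle vector. In Saccharomyces cerevisiae it is maintained through a CEN6/ARS element, which provides autonomous replication and stable, low-copy segregation, and it is selected by complementation of leucine auxotrophy with the LEU2 marker expressed from its own promoter. In bacteria it replicates from a high-copy ColE1/pUC-type origin and is selected with ampicillin through the β-lactamase gene. An f1 origin is present, along with pBluescript-derived remnants: lac promoter/operator, a lacZα fragment, and flanking T3 and T7 promoters. The short annotated fragments of lacI, rop, bom, NFS1 and another yeast ORF appear to be backbone remnants or sequence flanking LEU2 rather than functional parts.

The payload is the full-length S. cerevisiae RET2 open reading frame, encoding the δ-COP subunit of the coatomer (COPI) complex, which coats Golgi-derived vesicles and is needed for retrograde Golgi-to-ER transport of dilysine-tagged proteins. The gene was inserted between BamHI and XmaI sites of the polylinker, placing it downstream of the MET25 (MET17) promoter and upstream of the CYC1 transcription terminator. Because the MET25 promoter is repressed by methionine, expression can be adjusted through the methionine content of the medium. No epitope tag or fluorescent reporter is annotated on the coding sequence. The associated study examined δ-COP structure in COPI dynamics and function. In that context this full-length construct probably serves as the wild-type reference for expression or complementation experiments in yeast, although the record gives its purpose only as full-length Ret2.
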