Addgene plasmid #73872: p415 Ret2
Purpose: Ret2 (full length)
Depositing lab: Blanche Schwappach. Depositing organization: Universitaetsmedizin Goettingen. Publication: delta-COP contains a helix C-terminal to its longin domain key to COPI dynamics and function. Arakel EC, Richter KP, Clancy A, Schwappach B. Proc Natl Acad Sci U S A. 2016 Jun 21;113(25):6916-21. doi: 10.1073/pnas.1603544113. Epub 2016 Jun 13. PubMed 27298352.
Backbone
  Vector backbone: p415
  Vector type: Yeast Expression
  Selectable markers: LEU2
Growth in bacteria
  Bacterial resistance: Ampicillin, 100 μg/mL
  Growth temperature: 37°C
  Growth strain: DH5alpha
  Copy number: Unknown
Gene/Insert
  Gene/Insert name: Ret2
  Species: S. cerevisiae (budding yeast)
  Promoter: Met25
  Cloning method: Restriction Enzyme; 5′ cloning site BamH1 (not destroyed); 3′ cloning site Xma1 (not destroyed)
  Sequencing primers: 5′ CTTTTTCTTGCTCTCTTGTCTTTTCATCTA
Terms and licenses: Academic/Nonprofit Terms; Industry Terms: Not Available to Industry
How to cite: p415 Ret2 was a gift from Blanche Schwappach (Addgene plasmid # 73872 ; http://n2t.net/addgene:73872 ; RRID:Addgene_73872)
